>Addgene plasmid #124679 | PD-1-miSFIT-1x | addgene full sequence | sequence record 243850 | Addgene NGS Result
TTTCCATAGGCTCCGCCCCCCTGACGAGCATCACAAAAATCGACGCTCAAGTCAGAGGTGGCGAAACCCG
ACAGGACTATAAAGATACCAGGCGTTTCCCCCTGGAAGCTCCCTCGTGCGCTCTCCTGTTCCGACCCTGC
CGCTTACCGGATACCTGTCCGCCTTTCTCCCTTCGGGAAGCGTGGCGCTTTCTCATAGCTCACGCTGTAG
GTATCTCAGTTCGGTGTAGGTCGTTCGCTCCAAGCTGGGCTGTGTGCACGAACCCCCCGTTCAGCCCGAC
CGCTGCGCCTTATCCGGTAACTATCGTCTTGAGTCCAACCCGGTAAGACACGACTTATCGCCACTGGCAG
CAGCCACTGGTAACAGGATTAGCAGAGCGAGGTATGTAGGCGGTGCTACAGAGTTCTTGAAGTGGTGGCC
TAACTACGGCTACACTAGAAGAACAGTATTTGGTATCTGCGCTCTGCTGAAGCCAGTTACCTTCGGAAAA
AGAGTTGGTAGCTCTTGATCCGGCAAACAAACCACCGCTGGTAGCGGTGGTTTTTTTGTTTGCAAGCAGC
AGATTACGCGCAGAAAAAAAGGATCTCAAGAAGATCCTTTGATCTTTTCTACGGGGTCTGACGCTCAGTG
GAACGAAAACTCACGTTAAGGGATTTTGGTCATGAGATTATCAAAAAGGATCTTCACCTAGATCCTTTTA
AATTAAAAATGAAGTTTTAAATCAATCTAAAGTATATATGAGTAAACTTGGTCTGACAGTTACCAATGCT
TAATCAGTGAGGCACCTATCTCAGCGATCTGTCTATTTCGTTCATCCATAGTTGCCTGACTCCCCGTCGT
GTAGATAACTACGATACGGGAGGGCTTACCATCTGGCCCCAGTGCTGCAATGATACCGCGAGACCCACGC
TCACCGGCTCCAGATTTATCAGCAATAAACCAGCCAGCCGGAAGGGCCGAGCGCAGAAGTGGTCCTGCAA
CTTTATCCGCCTCCATCCAGTCTATTAATTGTTGCCGGGAAGCTAGAGTAAGTAGTTCGCCAGTTAATAG
TTTGCGCAACGTTGTTGCCATTGCTACAGGCATCGTGGTGTCACGCTCGTCGTTTGGTATGGCTTCATTC
AGCTCCGGTTCCCAACGATCAAGGCGAGTTACATGATCCCCCATGTTGTGCAAAAAAGCGGTTAGCTCCT
TCGGTCCTCCGATCGTTGTCAGAAGTAAGTTGGCCGCAGTGTTATCACTCATGGTTATGGCAGCACTGCA
TAATTCTCTTACTGTCATGCCATCCGTAAGATGCTTTTCTGTGACTGGTGAGTACTCAACCAAGTCATTC
TGAGAATAGTGTATGCGGCGACCGAGTTGCTCTTGCCCGGCGTCAATACGGGATAATACCGCGCCACATA
GCAGAACTTTAAAAGTGCTCATCATTGGAAAACGTTCTTCGGGGCGAAAACTCTCAAGGATCTTACCGCT
GTTGAGATCCAGTTCGATGTAACCCACTCGTGCACCCAACTGATCTTCAGCATCTTTTACTTTCACCAGC
GTTTCTGGGTGAGCAAAAACAGGAAGGCAAAATGCCGCAAAAAAGGGAATAAGGGCGACACGGAAATGTT
GAATACTCATACTCTTCCTTTTTCAATATTATTGAAGCATTTATCAGGGTTATTGTCTCATGAGCGGATA
CATATTTGAATGTATTTAGAAAAATAAACAAATAGGGGTTCCGCGCACATTTCCCCGAAAAGTGCCACCT
AAATTGTAAGCGTTAATATTTTGTTAAAATTCGCGTTAAATTTTTGTTAAATCAGCTCATTTTTTAACCA
ATAGGCCGAAATCGGCAAAATCCCTTATAAATCAAAAGAATAGACCGAGATAGGGT
[37 nt withheld, positions 1877-1913]
AAAGAACGTGGACTCCAACGTCAAAGG
[49 nt withheld, positions 1941-1989]
T
[91 nt withheld, positions 1991-2081]
G
[124 nt withheld, positions 2083-2206]
CCCATTCGCCATTCAGGCTGCGCAACTGTTGGGAAGGGCGATCGGTGCGGGCCTCTTCGCTATTACGCCA
GCTGGCGAAAGGGGGATGTGCTGCAAGGCGATTAAGTTGGGTAACGCCAGGGTTTTCCCAGTCACGACGT
TGTAAAACGACGGCCAGTGAGCGCGCGTAATACGACTCACTATAGGGCGAATTGGGTACGTCCCTAGGCC
TCCAAAAAAGCCTCCTCACTACTTCTGGAATAGCTCAGAGGCCGAGGCGGCCTCGGCCTCTGCATAAATA
AAAAAAATTAGTCAGCCATGGGGCGGAGAATGGGCGGAACTGGGCGGAGTTAGGGGCGGGATGGGCGGAG
TTAGGGGCGGGATAGCTAGAGCCAGACATGATAAGATACATTGATGAGTTTGGACAAACCACAACTAGAA
TGCAGTGAAAAAAATGCTTTATTTGTGAAATTTGTGATGCTATTGCTTTATTTGTAACCATTATAAGCTG
CAATAAACAAGTTCCTCTCACTCTCTGATATTCATTTCTTTGCAAGTTATAAATACTGAATAATAAGATG
ACATGAACTACTACTGCTAGAGATTTTCCACACTGACTAAAAGGGTCTGAGGGATCTCTAGTTACCAGAG
TCACACAACAGACGGGCACACACTACTTGAAGCACTCAAGGCAAGCTTTATTGAGGCTTAAGCAGTGGGT
TCCCTAGTTAGCCAGAGAGCTCCCAGGCTCAGATCTGGTCTAACCAGAGAGACCCAGTACAAGCAAAAAG
CAGATCTTGTCTTCGTTGGGAGTGAATTAGCCCTTCCAGTCCCCCCTTTTCTTTTAAAAAGTGGCTAAGA
TCTACAGCTGCCTTGTAAGTCATTGGTCTTAAAGGTACCGAGCTCGAATTCCAGGCGGGGAGGCGGCCCA
AAGGGAGATCCGACTCGTCTGAGGGCGAAGGCGAAGACGCGGAAGAGGCCGCAGAGCCGGCAGCAGGCCG
CGGGAAGGAAGGTCCGCTGGATTGAGGGCCGAAGGGACGTAGCAGAAGGACGTCCCGCGCAGAATCCAGG
TGGCAACACAGGCGAGCAGCCATGGAAAGGACGTCAGCTTCCCCGACAACACCACGGAATTGTCAGTGCC
CAACAGCCGAGCCCCTGTCCAGCAGCGGGCAAGGCAGGCGGCGATGAGTTCCGCCGTGGCAATAGGGAGG
GGGAAAGCGAAAGTCCCGGAAAGGAGCTGACAGGTGGTGGCAATGCCCCAACCAGTGGGGGTTGCGTCAG
CAAACACAGTGCACACCACGCCACGTTGCCTGACAACGGGCCACAACTCCTCATAAAGAGACAGCAACCA
GGATTTATACAAGGAGGAGAAAATGAAAGCCATACGGGAAGCAATAGCATGATACAAAGGCATTAAAGCA
GCGTATCCACATAGCGTAAAAGGAGCAACATAGTTAAGAATACCAGTCAATCTTTCACAAATTTTGTAAT
CCAGAGGTTGATTGTCGACTCTAGACTCGACTCTAGAGGATCCCCCTGTTCCACCTCTTGAAGGCTATGT
AGGCCACAAGGCCCACAACCACAGCAGCCAGGATGGAGCAATAGACAGGGATGAGGTTGTCGGTGGTGCC
TCGGGTCACCACGGGCTGGGAGCTGCCCATCACTGTGGTCACCACACCTGCCACCGTGCTGGCTATGAGG
TCTTGTTCTGGAGGTGCCTCAGGCTCCTGGGTGCTGGGGGCTGTGCTGTCCGAGCCCTCTGGGGGTGTGG
ACCGTGTAATCCAACGGCCAGGGATCTCCTCGCACTCGGCGTCGGCCCAGCGTGTGCACTCGCGGAGCTG
GCGCTCGGTGTCCTCGCACACGGTGCAGGGCAGGCACGGGTCCACGTGGTTGGCCTCGTCGGAATACGTG
CCGTCGGGGCACTCCTCGCACACGGTGTTCTGCTTGTCCTGGCAGGAGAACACGAGGCCCGAGCCCGCCT
CGCACACGCGGCACGCCTCGCAGCGCCCAGTCGTCTCATCCTGGTAGTAGCCGTAGGCGCAGCGGCACAC
GGCGTCGTCGGCCTCCACGCACGGCGCCGACATGCTCTGGAGCCCCACGCACTCGGTGCACGGCTTGCAC
GGCTCGGTCGCGCTCACCACGTCGGAGAACGTCACGCTGTCCAGGCAGGGCTCACACACGGTCTGGTTGG
CTCCACAAGGCTGGGCCACACCCTCGCCCAGGTTGCAGGCTTTGCAGCACTCACCGCTGTGTGTGTACAG
GCCTGTGGGGCATGCCTCCTTGGCACCTCCAAGGGACACCCCCAGAAGCAGCAACAGCAGCAGGCGCGGC
CCGTCCATGGCGCGGCCGGTGGCACCTGCCCCCATCGCCCGCCTCCCGCGGCAGCGCTCGACTTCCAGCT
CGGTCCGCTTTGCGGACTGATGGGGCTGCGCTGCGCTGCGCTCCAGCGCCCCCCCTGCCCGCCGGAGCTG
GCCGCGGCCCGAATTCCTGCAGCCCGGGGGATCCCCCTGGGGAGAGAGGTCGGTGATTCGGTCAACGAGG
GAGCCGACTGCCGACGTGCGCTCCGGAGGCTTGCAGAATGCGGAACACCGCGCGGGCAGGAACAGGGCCC
ACACTACCGCCCCACACCCCGCCTCCCGCACCGCCCCTTCCCGGCCGCTGCTCTCGGCGCGCCCTGCTGA
GCAGCCGCTATTGGCCACAGCCCATCGCGGTCGGCGCGCTGCCATTGCTCCCTGGCGCTGTCCGTCTGCG
AGGGTACTAGTGAGACGTGCGGCTTCCGTTTGTCACGTCCGGCACGCCGCGAACCGCAAGGAACCTTCCC
GACTTAGGGGCGGAGCAGGAAGCGTCGCCGGGGGGCCCACAAGGGTAGCGGCGAAGATCCGGGTGACGCT
GCGAACGGACGTGAAGAATGTGCGAGACCCAGGGTCGGCGCCGCTGCGTTTCCCGGAACCACGCCCAGAG
CAGCCGCGTCCCTGCGCAAACCCAGGGCTGCCTTGGAAAAGGCGCAACCCCAACCCCGTGGAATTCGATA
TCAAGCTTCTCGAGGGTAGGCGTGTACGGTGGGAGGCCTATATAAGCAGAGCTCGTTTAGTGAACCGTCA
GATCGCCTGGAGACGCCATCCACGCTGTTTTGACCTCCATAGAAGACACCGGAGCTCCTGCAGGTGCCGC
CATGCAGATCCCACAGGCGCCCTGGCCAGTCGTCTGGGCGGTGCTACAACTGGGCTGGCGGCCAGGATGG
TTCTTAGACTCCCCAGACAGGCCCTGGAACCCCCCCACCTTCTCCCCAGCCCTGCTCGTGGTGACCGAAG
GGGACAACGCCACCTTCACCTGCAGCTTCTCCAACACATCGGAGAGCTTCGTGCTAAACTGGTACCGCAT
GAGCCCCAGCAACCAGACGGACAAGCTGGCCGCCTTCCCCGAGGACCGCAGCCAGCCCGGCCAGGACTGC
CGCTTCCGTGTCACACAACTGCCCAACGGGCGTGACTTCCACATGAGCGTGGTCAGGGCCCGGCGCAATG
ACAGCGGCACCTACCTCTGTGGGGCCATCTCCCTGGCCCCCAAGGCGCAGATCAAAGAGAGCCTGCGGGC
AGAGCTCAGGGTGACAGAGAGAAGGGCAGAAGTGCCCACAGCCCACCCCAGCCCCTCACCCAGGCCAGCC
GGCCAGTTCCAAACCCTGGTGGTTGGTGTCGTGGGCGGCCTGCTGGGCAGCCTGGTGCTGCTAGTCTGGG
TCCTGGCCGTCATCTGCTCCCGGGCCGCACGAGGGACAATAGGAGCCAGGCGCACCGGCCAGCCCCTGAA
GGAGGACCCCTCAGCCGTGCCTGTGTTCTCTGTGGACTATGGGGAGCTGGATTTCCAGTGGCGAGAGAAG
ACCCCGGAGCCCCCCGTGCCCTGTGTCCCTGAGCAGACGGAGTATGCCACCATTGTCTTTCCTAGCGGAA
TGGGCACCTCATCCCCCGCCCGCAGGGGCTCAGCCGACGGCCCTCGGAGTGCCCAGCCACTGAGGCCTGA
GGATGGACACTGCTCTTGGCCCCTCTGAGGGGTAGCACGTGAGTGCTAGCCTACCTGCACTGTAAGCACT
TTGACCGGTACTAGCTTAGTCATGCACCGGGCTGCAGGAATTCGATGACAGGCGCAGCTTCCGAGGGATT
TGAGATCCAGACATGATAAGATACATTGATGAGTTTGGACAAACCAAAACTAGAATGCAGTGAAAAAAAT
GCCTTATTTGTGAAATTTGTGATGCTATTGCCTTATTTGTAACCATTATAAGCTGCAATAAACAAGTTAA
CAACAACAATTGCATTCATTTTATGTTTCAGGTTCAGGGGGAGGTGTGGGAGGTTTTTTAAAGCAAGTAA
AACCTCTACAAATGTGGTATGGCTGATTATGATCAGATCTCTCGAGGCTAGTCTCGTGATCGATAAAATT
TTGAATTTTTGTAATTTGTTTTTGTAATTCTTTAGTTTGTATGTCTGTTGCTATTATGTCTACTATTCTT
TCCCCTGCACTGTACCCCCCAATCCCCCCTTTTCTTTTAAAAGTTAACCGATACCGTCGAGATCCGTTCA
CTAATCGAATGGATCTGTCTCTGTCTCTCTCTCCACCTTCTTCTTCTATTCCTTCGGGCCTGTCGGGTCC
CCTCGGGGTTGGGAGGTGGGTCTGAAACGATAATGGTGAATATCCCTGCCTAACTCTATTCACTATAGAA
AGTACAGCAAAAACTATTCTTAAACCTACCAAGCCTCCTACTATCATTATGAATAATTTTATATACCACA
GCCAATTTGTTATGTTAAACCAATTCCACAAACTTGCCCATTTATCTAATTCCAATAATTCTTGTTCATT
CTTTTCTTGCTGGTTTTGCGATTCTTCAATTAAGGAGTGTATTAAGCTTGTGTAATTGTTAATTTCTCTG
TCCCACTCCATCCAGGTCGTGTGATTCCAAATCTGTTCCAGAGATTTATTACTCCAACTAGCATTCCAAG
GCACAGCAGTGGTGCAAATGAGTTTTCCAGAGCAACCCCAAATCCCCAGGAGCTGTTGATCCTTTAGGTA
TCTTTCCACAGCCAGGATTCTTGCCTGGAGCTGCTTGATGCCCCAGACTGTGAGTTGCAACAGATGCTGT
TGCGCCTCAATAGCCCTCAGCAAATTGTTCTGCTGCTGCACTATACCAGACAATAATTGTCTGGCCTGTA
CCGTCAGCGTCATTGACGCTGCGCCCATAGTGCTTCCTGCTGCTCCCAAGAACCCAAGGAACAAAGCTCC
TATTCCCACTGCTCTTTTTTCTCTCTGCACCACTCTTCTCTTTGCCTTGGTGGGTGCTACTCCTAATGGT
TCAATTTTTACTACTTTATATTTATATAATTCACTTCTCCAATTGTCCCTCATATCTCCTCCTCCAGGTC
TGAAGATCAGCGGCCGCTTGCTGTGCGGTGGTCTTACTTTTGTTTTGCTCTTCCTCTATCTTGTCTAAAG
CTTCCTTGGTGTCTTTTATCTCTATCCTTTGATGCACACAATAGAGGGTTGCTACTGTATTATATAATGA
TCTAAGTTCTTCTGATCCTGTCTGAAGGGATGGTTGTAGCTGTCCCAGTATTTGTCTACAGCCTTCTGAT
GTTTCTAACAGGCCAGGATTAACTGCGAATCGTTCTAGCTCCCTGCTTGCCCATACTATATGTTTTAATT
TATATTTTTTCTTTCCCCCTGGCCTTAACCGAATTTTTTCCCATCGCGATCTAATTCTCCCCCGCTTAAT
ACTGACGCTCTCGCACCCATCTCTCTCCTTCTAGCCTCCGCTAGTCAAAATTTTTGGCGTACTCACCAGT
CGCCGCCCCTCGCCTCTTGCCGTGCGCGCTTCAGCAAGCCGAGTCCTGCGTCGAGAGAGCTCCTCTGGTT
TCCCTTTCGCTTTCAAGTCCCTGTTCGGGCGCCACTGCTAGAGATTTTCCACACTGACTAAAAGGGTCTG
AGGGATCTCTAGTTACCAGAGTCACACAACAGACGGGCACACACTACTTGAAGCACTCAAGGCAAGCTTT
ATTGAGGCTTAAGCAGTGGGTTCCCTAGTTAGCCAGAGAGCTCCCAGGCTCAGATCTGGTCTAACCAGAG
AGACCCCGGTTCACTAAACGAGCTCTGCTTATATAGACCTCCCACCGTACACGCCTACCGCCCATTTGCG
TCAATGGGGCGGAGTTGTTACGACATTTTGGAAAGTCCCGTTGATTTTGGTGCCAAAACAAACTCCCATT
GACGTCAATGGGGTGGAGACTTGGAAATCCCCGTGAGTCAAACCGCTATCCACGCCCATTGATGTACTGC
CAAAACCGCATCACCATGGTAATAGCGATGACTAATACGTAGATGTACTGCCAAGTAGGAAAGTCCCATA
AGGTCATGTACTGGGCATAATGCCAGGCGGGCCATTTACCGTCATTGACGTCAATAGGGGGCGTACTTGG
CATATGATACACTTGATGTACTGCCAAGTGGGCAGTTTACCGTAAATACTCCACCCATTGACGTCAATGG
AAAGTCCCTATTGGCGTTACTATGGGAACATACGTCATTATTGACGTCAATGGGCGGGGGTCGTTGGGCG
GTCAGCCAGGCGGGCCATTTACCGTAAGTTATGTAACGCGGAACTCCATATATGGGCTATGAACTAATGA
CCCCGTAATTGATTACTATTAATAACTAGTCAATAATCAATGTCAACATGGCGGTAATGTTGGACATGAG
CCAATATAAATGTACATATTATGATATGGATACAACGTATGCAATGGCCAAGCTTGCAGCTCCAGCTTTT
GTTCCCTTTAGTGAGGGTTAATTGCGCGCTTGGCGTAATCATGGTCATAGCTGTTTCCTGTGTGAAATTG
TTATCCGCTCACAATTCCACACAACATACGAGCCGGAAGCATAAAGTGTAAAGCCTGGGGTGCCTAATGA
GTGAGCTAACTCACATTAATTGCGTTGCGCTCACTGCCCGCTTTCCAGTCGGGAAACCTGTCGTGCCAGC
TGCATTAATGAATCGGCCAACGCGCGGGGAGAGGCGGTTTGCGTATTGGGCGCTCTTCCGCTTCCTCGCT
CACTGACTCGCTGCGCTCGGTCGTTCGGCTGCGGCGAGCGGTATCAGCTCACTCAAAGGCGGTAATACGG
TTATCCACAGAATCAGGGGATAACGCAGGAAAGAACATGTGAGCAAAAGGCCAGCAAAAGGCCAGGAACC
GTAAAAAGGCCGCGTTGCTGGCGTT
Features (pLannotate 1.2.2; 35 found; start..end, strand, type, name):
      1..589     -  rep_origin     ori: high-copy-number ColE1/pMB1/pBR322/pUC origin of replication
    760..1620    -  CDS            AmpR: β-lactamase; bla; confers resistance to ampicillin, carbenicillin, and related antibiotics
   1621..1725    -  promoter       AmpR promoter: bla
   1778..2206    -  rep_origin     f1 ori (sequence partly withheld): f1 bacteriophage origin of replication; arrow indicates direction of (+) strand synthesis
   2211..2366    -  CDS            lacZα (fragment): LacZα fragment of β-galactosidase; lacZ fragment
   2374..2392    +  promoter       T7 promoter: promoter for bacteriophage T7 RNA polymerase
   2413..2548    -  rep_origin     SV40 ori: SV40 origin of replication
   2588..2709    -  polyA_signal   SV40 poly(A) signal: SV40 polyadenylation signal
   2781..3014    -  LTR            3' LTR (ΔU3): self-inactivating 3' long terminal repeat (LTR) from HIV-1
   3016..3084    -  CDS            nef (fragment): NEF_HV1Z2 - Experimental evidence at protein level: Swiss-Prot protein existence level 1. Extracellular Nef protein targets CD4(+) T-lymphocytes for apoptosis by interacting with CXCR4 surface receptors. From Human immunodeficiency virus type 1 group M subtype D (isolate Z2/CDC-Z34) (HIV-1).
   3101..3689    -  misc_feature   WPRE: woodchuck hepatitis virus posttranscriptional regulatory element
   3703..3721    -  misc_feature   MCS (fragment): pUC18/19 multiple cloning site
   3724..4551    -  CDS            NGFR (fragment): TNR16_HUMAN - Also known as TNFRSF16. Experimental evidence at protein level: Swiss-Prot protein existence level 1. Low affinity receptor which can bind to NGF, BDNF, NTF3, and NTF4. Forms a heterodimeric receptor with SORCS2 that binds the precursor forms of NGF, BDNF and NTF3 with high affinity, and has much lower affinity for mature NGF and BDNF (PubMed:24908487). Plays an important role in differentiation and survival of specific neuronal populations during development (By similarity). Can mediate cell survival as well as cell death of neural cells. Plays a role in the inactivation of RHOA
   4666..4690    -  misc_feature   MCS (fragment): pBluescript multiple cloning site
   4693..5203    -  promoter       hPGK promoter: human phosphoglycerate kinase 1 promoter
   5206..5229    +  misc_feature   MCS (fragment): pBluescript multiple cloning site
   5231..5269    +  promoter       minimal CMV promoter: human cytomegalovirus (CMV) immediate early promoter
   5358..6221    +  CDS            PDCD1: PDCD1_HUMAN - Also known as PD1 From Homo sapiens (Human).
   6293..6312    +  misc_feature   MCS (fragment): pBluescript multiple cloning site
   6340..6474    -  polyA_signal   SV40 poly(A) signal: SV40 polyadenylation signal
   6497..6581    -  CDS            large T antigen (fragment): large T antigen from SV40 (simian virus 40)
   6611..6728    -  misc_feature   cPPT/CTS: central polypurine tract and central termination sequence of HIV-1
   6747..6847    -  CDS            Rev (fragment): human immunodeficiency virus 1 (HIV-1) Rev protein; rev; enhances nuclear export of unspliced and incompletely spliced viral mRNAs
   7224..7457    -  misc_feature   RRE: The Rev response element (RRE) of HIV-1 allows for Rev-dependent mRNA export from the nucleus to the cytoplasm.
   7603..7966    -  CDS            HIV-1 gag (fragment): gag protein from human immunodeficiency virus 1; gag
   7950..8075    -  misc_feature   HIV-1 Ψ: packaging signal of human immunodeficiency virus type 1
   8122..8302    -  LTR            5' LTR (truncated): truncated 5' long terminal repeat (LTR) from HIV-1
   8317..8520    -  promoter       CMV promoter: human cytomegalovirus (CMV) immediate early promoter
   8521..8900    -  enhancer       CMV enhancer: human cytomegalovirus immediate early enhancer
   9001..9019    -  promoter       T3 promoter: promoter for bacteriophage T3 RNA polymerase
   9064..9080    -  protein_bind   lac operator: The lac repressor binds to the lac operator to inhibit transcription in E. coli. This inhibition can be relieved by adding lactose or isopropyl-β-D-thiogalactopyranoside (IPTG). lac repressor encoded by lacI
   9088..9118    -  promoter       lac promoter: promoter for the E. coli lac operon
   9133..9154    -  protein_bind   CAP binding site: CAP binding activates transcription in the presence of cAMP. E. coli catabolite activator protein
   9167..9259    -  CDS            lacI (fragment): lac repressor; lacI; The lac repressor binds to the lac operator to inhibit transcription in E. coli. This inhibition can be relieved by adding lactose or isopropyl-β-D-thiogalactopyranoside (IPTG).
   9261..9394    -  rep_origin     RSF ori (fragment): Plasmids containing the RSF 1030 origin of replication can be propagated in E. coli cells that contain additional plasmids with compatible origins.
