[The description below was written by a language model from this plasmid's Addgene catalogue record and pLannotate feature annotations shown in this document.]
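Description:
PD-1-miSFIT-1x is a third-generation, self-inactivating HIV-1 lentiviral transfer plasmid of about 9.4 kb, catalogued as a mammalian expression vector and derived from a pCCL.sin.cPPT bidirectional miR-17 sensor backbone. It is propagated in E. coli through a high-copy ColE1/pUC origin with ampicillin selection (AmpR), and also carries an f1 origin and an SV40 origin. The viral genome is transcribed from a chimeric CMV enhancer/promoter fused to a truncated 5' LTR. It contains the Ψ packaging signal with a partial gag fragment, the RRE for Rev-dependent export, the cPPT/CTS, a WPRE and a ΔU3 3' LTR followed by an SV40 polyadenylation signal.

The payload is a bidirectional expression cassette built around a human PGK promoter placed back to back with a minimal CMV promoter. In one direction, minimal CMV drives the human PD-1 (PDCD1) coding sequence, which runs antisense to the viral genome and ends at its own SV40 poly(A) signal. In the other direction, hPGK drives an NGFR fragment, consistent with the truncated dNGFR surface marker named in the backbone, upstream of the WPRE. According to the depositor, the PD-1 transcript is placed under control of a miR-17 microRNA response element. This site is not annotated in the feature table, and the record does not give its exact position. Endogenous miR-17 therefore represses PD-1 output, while NGFR, which lacks the site, serves as an internal control for normalising to transcription and copy number. The stated purpose is tuning PD-1 expression levels in mammalian cells. The "1x" in the name probably refers to the response element configuration, but the record does not define it.
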