Addgene plasmid #124679: PD-1-miSFIT-1x
Purpose: Tuning expression of PD-1
Depositing lab: Tudor Fulga. Depositing organization: University of Oxford. Publication: Precise tuning of gene expression levels in mammalian cells. Michaels YS, Barnkob MB, Barbosa H, Baeumler TA, Thompson MK, Andre V, Colin-York H, Fritzsche M, Gileadi U, Sheppard HM, Knapp DJHF, Milne TA, Cerundolo V, Fulga TA. Nat Commun. 2019 Feb 18;10(1):818. doi: 10.1038/s41467-019-08777-y. PubMed 30778069.
Backbone
  Vector backbone: AB.pCCL.sin.cPPT.GFP.miR-17-3p.sensor.PGK.dNGFR.WPRE
  Backbone manufacturer: Addgene: 85866
  Vector type: Mammalian Expression
Growth in bacteria
  Bacterial resistance: Ampicillin, 100 μg/mL
  Growth temperature: 37°C
  Growth strain: NEB Stable
  Copy number: Unknown
Gene/Insert
  Gene/Insert name: PD-1
  Species: H. sapiens (human)
  Entrez Gene: PDCD1 (a.k.a. AIMTBS, CD279, PD-1, PD1, SLEB2, hPD-1, hPD-l, hSLE1)
  Promoter: minimal CMV
  Cloning method: Restriction Enzyme; 5′ cloning site Unknown (unknown if destroyed)
Terms and licenses: Academic/Nonprofit Terms; Industry Terms: Not Available to Industry
Depositor comments: Bi-directional expression vector driving PD-1 under control of a miR-17 MRE with NGFR as an internal control
How to cite: PD-1-miSFIT-1x was a gift from Tudor Fulga (Addgene plasmid # 124679 ; http://n2t.net/addgene:124679 ; RRID:Addgene_124679)
