>Addgene plasmid #124679 | PD-1-miSFIT-1x | depositor partial sequence | sequence record 238166 | miSFIT site
GCGCAGATCAAAGAGAGCCTGCGGGCAGAGCTCAGGGTGACAGAGAGAAGGGCAGAAGTGCCCACAGCCC
ACCCCAGCCCCTCACCCAGGCCAGCCGGCCAGTTCCAAACCCTGGTGGTTGGTGTCGTGGGCGGCCTGCT
GGGCAGCCTGGTGCTGCTAGTCTGGGTCCTGGCCGTCATCTGCTCCCGGGCCGCACGAGGGACAATAGGA
GCCAGGCGCACCGGCCAGCCCCTGAAGGAGGACCCCTCAGCCGTGCCTGTGTTCTCTGTGGACTATGGGG
AGCTGGATTTCCAGTGGCGAGAGAAGACCCCGGAGCCCCCCGTGCCCTGTGTCCCTGAGCAGACGGAGTA
TGCCACCATTGTCTTTCCTAGCGGAATGGGCACCTCATCCCCCGCCCGCAGGGGCTCAGCCGACGGCCCT
CGGAGTGCCCAGCCACTGAGGCCTGAGGATGGACACTGCTCTTGGCCCCTCTGAGGGGTAGCACGTGAGT
GCTAGCCTACCTGCACTGTAAGCACTTTGACCGGTACTAGCTTAGTCATGCACCGGGC
